>Addgene plasmid #110204 | pTK-ENH_BsmB1-Avi-MCS-2A-Citrine | addgene full sequence | sequence record 210553 | Addgene NGS Result
AATAAAATATCTTTATTTTCATTACATCTGTGTGTTGGTTTTTTGTGTGAATCGATAGTACTAACATACG
CTCTCCATCAAAACAAAACGAAACAAAACAAACTAGCAAAATAGGCTGTCCCCAGTGCAAGTGCAGGTGC
CAGAACATTTCTCTATCGATAGGTACCGAGCTCGAGTTGCCAGGGAGACGGGCGCCGCTACAGGGCGCGT
CCCATTCGCCATTCAGGCTGCGCAACTGTTGGGAAGGGCGATCGGTGCGGGCCTCTTCGCTATTACGCCA
GCTGGCGAAAGGGGGATGTGCTGCAAGGCGATTAAGTTGGGTAACGCCAGGGTTTTCCCAGTCACGACGT
TGTAAAACGACGGCCAGTGAGCGCGCGTAATACGACTCACTATAGGGCGAATTGGGTACCGGGCCCCCCC
TCGAGGTCCTCCAGCTTTTGTTCCCTTTAGTGAGGGTTAATTGCGCGCTTGGCGTAATCATGGTCATAGC
TGTTTCCTGTGTGAAATTGTTATCCGCTCACAATTCCACACAACATACGAGCCGGAAGCATAAAGTGTAA
AGCCTGGGGTGCCTAATGAGTGAGCTAACTCACATTAATTGCGTTGCGCTCACTGCCCGCTTTCCACCGG
TCGTCTCCTGTTGGCTAGCCCGGGCTCGAGATCTGCGATCTAAGTAAGCTTGCTGCTTCATCCCCGTGGC
CCGTTGCTCGCGTTTGCTGGCGGTGTCCCCGGAAGAAATATATTTGCATGTCTTTAGTTCTATGATGACA
CAAACCCCGCCCAGCGTCTTGTCATTGGCGAATTCGAACACGCAGATGCAGTCGGGGCGGCGCGGTCCCA
GGTCCACTTCGCATATTAAGGTGACGCGTGTGGCCTCGAACACCGAGCGACCCTGCAGCGACCCGCTTAA
CAGCGTCAACAGCGTGCCGCAGATCCCAAGCTTGCGGCCGCTTAAGCTGCAGAAGTTGGTCGTGAGGCAC
TGGGCAGGTAAGTATCAAGGTTACAAGACAGGTTTAAGGAGACCAATAGAAACTGGGCTTGTCGAGACAG
AGAAGACTCTTGCGTTTCTGATAGGCACCTATTGGTCTTACTGACATCCACTTTGCCTTTCTCTCCACAG
GTGTCCACTCCCAGGTTCAATACAGCTCTTAAGCGGCCGCAAGCTAGCTTGCCGCCACCATGGCTGGTGG
CCTGAATGACATCTTTGAGGCCCAGAAGATCGAGTGGCATGAGGGAGGAGAGAACCTGTACTTCCAGGGA
GGAGACTACAAGGACGACGACGACAAGGATATCGGATCAGGAGAGGGCAGGGGAAGTCTTCTAACATGCG
GGGACGTGGAGGAAAATCCCGGGCCCGGCGGATCCGGAGGCATGGTGAGCAAGGGCGAGGAGCTGTTCAC
CGGGGTGGTGCCCATCCTGGTCGAGCTGGACGGCGACGTAAACGGCCACAAGTTCAGCGTGTCCGGCGAG
GGCGAGGGCGATGCCACCTACGGCAAGCTGACCCTGAAGTTCATCTGCACCACCGGCAAGCTGCCCGTGC
CCTGGCCCACCCTCGTGACCACCTTCGGCTACGGCCTGATGTGCTTCGCCCGCTACCCCGACCACATGAA
GCAGCACGACTTCTTCAAGTCCGCCATGCCCGAAGGCTACGTCCAGGAGCGCACCATCTTCTTCAAGGAC
GACGGCAACTACAAGACCCGCGCCGAGGTGAAGTTCGAGGGCGACACCCTGGTGAACCGCATCGAGCTGA
AGGGCATCGACTTCAAGGAGGACGGCAACATCCTGGGGCACAAGCTGGAGTACAACTACAACAGCCACAA
CGTCTATATCATGGCCGACAAGCAGAAGAACGGCATCAAGGTGAACTTCAAGATCCGCCACAACATCGAG
GACGGCAGCGTGCAGCTCGCCGACCACTACCAGCAGAACACCCCCATCGGCGACGGCCCCGTGCTGCTGC
CCGACAACCACTACCTGAGCTACCAGTCCGCCCTGAGCAAAGACCCCAACGAGAAGCGCGATCACATGGT
CCTGCTGGAGTTCGTGACCGCCGCCGGGATCACTCTCGGCATGGACGAGCTGTACAAGTAAAGCGGCCGC
GACTCTAGAGTCGGGGCGGCCGGCCGCTTCGAGCAGACATGATAAGATACATTGATGAGTTTGGACAAAC
CACAACTAGAATGCAGTGAAAAAAATGCTTTATTTGTGAAATTTGTGATGCTATTGCTTTATTTGTAACC
ATTATAAGCTGCAATAAACAAGTTAACAACAACAATTGCATTCATTTTATGTTTCAGGTTCAGGGGGAGG
TGTGGGAGGTTTTTTAAAGCAAGTAAAACCTCTACAAATGTGGTAAAATCGATAAGGATCCGTCGACCGA
TGCCCTTGAGAGCCTTCAACCCAGTCAGCTCCTTCCGGTGGGCGCGGGGCATGACTATCGTCGCCGCACT
TATGACTGTCTTCTTTATCATGCAACTCGTAGGACAGGTGCCGGCAGCGCTCTTCCGCTTCCTCGCTCAC
TGACTCGCTGCGCTCGGTCGTTCGGCTGCGGCGAGCGGTATCAGCTCACTCAAAGGCGGTAATACGGTTA
TCCACAGAATCAGGGGATAACGCAGGAAAGAACATGTGAGCAAAAGGCCAGCAAAAGGCCAGGAACCGTA
AAAAGGCCGCGTTGCTGGCGTTTTTCCATAGGCTCCGCCCCCCTGACGAGCATCACAAAAATCGACGCTC
AAGTCAGAGGTGGCGAAACCCGACAGGACTATAAAGATACCAGGCGTTTCCCCCTGGAAGCTCCCTCGTG
CGCTCTCCTGTTCCGACCCTGCCGCTTACCGGATACCTGTCCGCCTTTCTCCCTTCGGGAAGCGTGGCGC
TTTCTCATAGCTCACGCTGTAGGTATCTCAGTTCGGTGTAGGTCGTTCGCTCCAAGCTGGGCTGTGTGCA
CGAACCCCCCGTTCAGCCCGACCGCTGCGCCTTATCCGGTAACTATCGTCTTGAGTCCAACCCGGTAAGA
CACGACTTATCGCCACTGGCAGCAGCCACTGGTAACAGGATTAGCAGAGCGAGGTATGTAGGCGGTGCTA
CAGAGTTCTTGAAGTGGTGGCCTAACTACGGCTACACTAGAAGAACAGTATTTGGTATCTGCGCTCTGCT
GAAGCCAGTTACCTTCGGAAAAAGAGTTGGTAGCTCTTGATCCGGCAAACAAACCACCGCTGGTAGCGGT
GGTTTTTTTGTTTGCAAGCAGCAGATTACGCGCAGAAAAAAAGGATCTCAAGAAGATCCTTTGATCTTTT
CTACGGGGTCTGACGCTCAGTGGAACGAAAACTCACGTTAAGGGATTTTGGTCATGAGATTATCAAAAAG
GATCTTCACCTAGATCCTTTTAAATTAAAAATGAAGTTTTAAATCAATCTAAAGTATATATGAGTAAACT
TGGTCTGACAGTTACCAATGCTTAATCAGTGAGGCACCTATCTCAGCGATCTGTCTATTTCGTTCATCCA
TAGTTGCCTGACTCCCCGTCGTGTAGATAACTACGATACGGGAGGGCTTACCATCTGGCCCCAGTGCTGC
AATGATACCGCGAGACCCACGCTCACCGGCTCCAGATTTATCAGCAATAAACCAGCCAGCCGGAAGGGCC
GAGCGCAGAAGTGGTCCTGCAACTTTATCCGCCTCCATCCAGTCTATTAATTGTTGCCGGGAAGCTAGAG
TAAGTAGTTCGCCAGTTAATAGTTTGCGCAACGTTGTTGCCATTGCTACAGGCATCGTGGTGTCACGCTC
GTCGTTTGGTATGGCTTCATTCAGCTCCGGTTCCCAACGATCAAGGCGAGTTACATGATCCCCCATGTTG
TGCAAAAAAGCGGTTAGCTCCTTCGGTCCTCCGATCGTTGTCAGAAGTAAGTTGGCCGCAGTGTTATCAC
TCATGGTTATGGCAGCACTGCATAATTCTCTTACTGTCATGCCATCCGTAAGATGCTTTTCTGTGACTGG
TGAGTACTCAACCAAGTCATTCTGAGAATAGTGTATGCGGCGACCGAGTTGCTCTTGCCCGGCGTCAATA
CGGGATAATACCGCGCCACATAGCAGAACTTTAAAAGTGCTCATCATTGGAAAACGTTCTTCGGGGCGAA
AACTCTCAAGGATCTTACCGCTGTTGAGATCCAGTTCGATGTAACCCACTCGTGCACCCAACTGATCTTC
AGCATCTTTTACTTTCACCAGCGTTTCTGGGTGAGCAAAAACAGGAAGGCAAAATGCCGCAAAAAAGGGA
ATAAGGGCGACACGGAAATGTTGAATACTCATACTCTTCCTTTTTCAATATTATTGAAGCATTTATCAGG
GTTATTGTCTCATGAGCGGATACATATTTGAATGTATTTAGAAAAATAAACAAATAGGGGTTCCGCGCAC
ATTTCCCCGAAAAGTGCCACCTG
[124 nt withheld, positions 4434-4557]
C
[91 nt withheld, positions 4559-4649]
A
[49 nt withheld, positions 4651-4699]
CCTTTGACGTTGGAGTCCACGTTCTTT
[37 nt withheld, positions 4727-4763]
ACCCTATCTCGGTCTATTCTTTTGATTTATAAGGGATTTTGCCGATTTCGGCCTATTGGTTAAAAAATGA
GCTGATTTAACAAAAATTTAACGCGAATTTTAACAAAATATTAACGCTTACAATTTGCCATTCGCCATTC
AGGCTGCGCAACTGTTGGGAAGGGCGATCGGTGCGGGCCTCTTCGCTATTACGCCAGCCCAAGCTACCAT
GATAAGTAAGTAATATTAAGGTACGGGAGGTACTTGGAGCGGCCGC
Features (pLannotate 1.2.2; 23 found; start..end, strand, type, name):
      1..49      +  polyA_signal   poly(A) signal: synthetic polyadenylation signal
     63..154     +  misc_feature   pause site: RNA polymerase II transcriptional pause signal from the human α2 globin gene
    192..210     -  rep_origin     f1 ori (fragment): f1 bacteriophage origin of replication; arrow indicates direction of (+) strand synthesis
    215..370     -  CDS            lacZα (fragment): LacZα fragment of β-galactosidase; lacZ fragment
    378..396     +  promoter       T7 promoter: promoter for bacteriophage T7 RNA polymerase
    405..428     -  misc_feature   MCS (fragment): pBluescript multiple cloning site
    444..462     -  promoter       T3 promoter: promoter for bacteriophage T3 RNA polymerase
    507..523     -  protein_bind   lac operator: The lac repressor binds to the lac operator to inhibit transcription in E. coli. This inhibition can be relieved by adding lactose or isopropyl-β-D-thiogalactopyranoside (IPTG). lac repressor encoded by lacI
    531..561     -  promoter       lac promoter: promoter for the E. coli lac operon
    576..597     -  protein_bind   CAP binding site: CAP binding activates transcription in the presence of cAMP. E. coli catabolite activator protein
    765..910     +  promoter       HSV TK promoter: herpes simplex virus thymidine kinase promoter
    988..1120    +  intron         chimeric intron: chimera between introns from human β-globin and immunoglobulin heavy chain genes
   1267..1287    +  CDS            FLAG (fragment): FLAG® epitope tag, followed by an enterokinase cleavage site
   1303..1352    +  CDS            T2A (fragment): 2A peptide from Thosea asigna virus capsid protein Eukaryotic ribosomes fail to insert a peptide bond between the Gly and Pro residues, yielding separate polypeptides.
   1372..2088    +  CDS            Citrine: Citrine is a basic (constitutively fluorescent) yellow fluorescent protein published in 2001, derived from Aequorea victoria. It has moderate acid sensitivity.
   2143..2264    -  polyA_signal   SV40 poly(A) signal: SV40 polyadenylation signal
   2287..2355    -  CDS            large T antigen (fragment): large T antigen from SV40 (simian virus 40)
   2371..2503    +  CDS            TcR (fragment): tetracycline efflux protein; tet; confers resistance to tetracycline
   2683..3271    -  rep_origin     ori: high-copy-number ColE1/pMB1/pBR322/pUC origin of replication
   3442..4302    -  CDS            AmpR: β-lactamase; bla; confers resistance to ampicillin, carbenicillin, and related antibiotics
   4303..4407    -  promoter       AmpR promoter: bla
   4434..4862    +  rep_origin     f1 ori (sequence partly withheld): f1 bacteriophage origin of replication; arrow indicates direction of (+) strand synthesis
   4894..4961    -  CDS            lacZα (fragment): LacZα fragment of β-galactosidase; lacZ fragment
