[The description below was written by a language model from this plasmid's Addgene catalogue record and pLannotate feature annotations shown in this document.]
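Description:
pTK-ENH_BsmB1-Avi-MCS-2A-Citrine is a roughly 5 kb recipient plasmid built on the pTK backbone for enhancer-driven expression of an Avi-tagged protein of interest in chick embryos. Although catalogued as a bacterial expression vector, its stated purpose and its eukaryotic regulatory parts indicate that bacteria serve only for propagation. It replicates at high copy from a ColE1/pUC-type origin under ampicillin selection (AmpR with its own promoter), and it also carries an f1 origin. Small fragments annotated as TcR, SV40 large T antigen and lacZα appear to be backbone remnants.

The expression unit is modular. Upstream, a synthetic poly(A) signal and an RNA polymerase II pause site insulate the cassette from read-through transcription. These are followed by a lacZα stuffer with lac promoter, operator and CAP site, which the depositor describes as a BsmBI-flanked cassette. Golden Gate cloning replaces it with an enhancer of choice, so loss of lacZα can presumably be used for blue/white screening. The enhancer then sits directly upstream of the minimal HSV thymidine kinase promoter, which is followed by a chimeric intron. Downstream lies the coding region: an Avi tag, a short cloning site where the protein of interest is inserted at EcoRV, a T2A peptide, Citrine and an SV40 poly(A) signal. The automated annotation does not label the Avi tag itself, but it does detect a FLAG fragment just before T2A, which the catalogue fields do not mention. The T2A sequence lets the tagged protein and the yellow fluorescent reporter be produced as separate polypeptides from one transcript, so Citrine marks the cells in which the enhancer is active.

The Avi tag is a substrate for BirA biotin ligase. The associated publication uses this system for tissue-specific in vivo biotin chromatin immunoprecipitation with sequencing.
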