Addgene plasmid #110204: pTK-ENH_BsmB1-Avi-MCS-2A-Citrine
Purpose: Recipient vector for expression of N-terminally Avi-tagged protein of interest in chick embryos under the control of enhancer of choice.
Depositing lab: Tatjana Sauka-Spengler. Depositing organization: University of Oxford. Publication: Tissue-Specific In Vivo Biotin Chromatin Immunoprecipitation with Sequencing in Zebrafish and Chicken. Lukoseviciute M, Ling ITC, Senanayake U, Candido-Ferreira I, Taylor G, Williams RM, Sauka-Spengler T. STAR Protoc. 2020 Jul 31;1(2):100066. doi: 10.1016/j.xpro.2020.100066. eCollection 2020 Sep 18. PubMed 33111104.
Backbone
  Vector backbone: pTK
  Backbone size w/o insert (bp): 5018
  Vector type: Bacterial Expression
Growth in bacteria
  Bacterial resistance: Ampicillin, 100 μg/mL
  Growth temperature: 37°C
  Growth strain: DH5alpha
  Copy number: High Copy
Gene/Insert
  Gene/Insert name: ENH_BsmB1-Avi-MCS-2A-Citrine
  Species: Synthetic
  Tag / fusion protein: Avi_tag-2a-YFP (C terminal on insert)
  Cloning method: Restriction Enzyme; 5′ cloning site Unknown (unknown if destroyed); 3′ cloning site Unknown (unknown if destroyed)
Terms and licenses: Academic/Nonprofit Terms; Industry Terms: Not Available to Industry
Depositor comments: Contains BsmB1 LacZ cassete for enhancer of choice cloning by Golden gate. Protein of interest can be inserted at the EcoRV restriction enzyme choice.
How to cite: pTK-ENH_BsmB1-Avi-MCS-2A-Citrine was a gift from Tatjana Sauka-Spengler (Addgene plasmid # 110204 ; http://n2t.net/addgene:110204 ; RRID:Addgene_110204)
